LOCUS       Exported 6030 bp ds-DNA circular SYN 12-MAY-2021
DEFINITION  mCherry Control.
ACCESSION   .
VERSION     .
KEYWORDS    pAAV-Ef1a-mCherry
SOURCE      synthetic DNA construct
  ORGANISM  synthetic DNA construct
REFERENCE   1 (bases 1 to 6030)
  TITLE     mCherry Control
  JOURNAL   Unpublished
REFERENCE   2 (bases 1 to 6030)
  AUTHORS   .
  TITLE     Direct Submission
  JOURNAL   Exported May 12, 2021 from SnapGene Server 1.1.58
            http://www.snapgene.com
FEATURES             Location/Qualifiers
     source          1..6030
                     /organism="synthetic DNA construct"
                     /mol_type="other DNA"
     repeat_region   1..130
                     /label=AAV2 ITR (alternate)
                     /note="Functional equivalent of wild-type AAV2 ITR"
     promoter        231..1409
                     /label=EF-1-alpha promoter
                     /note="strong constitutive promoter for human elongation
                     factor EF-1-alpha"
     intron          462..1400
                     /label=EF-1-alpha intron A
                     /note="intron upstream of the start codon of human
                     EF-1-alpha"
     primer_bind     1357..1377
                     /label=EF1a-F
                     /note="Human elongation factor-1a promoter, forward primer"
     regulatory      1416..1425
                     /regulatory_class="other"
                     /note="vertebrate consensus sequence for strong initiation
                     of translation (Kozak, 1987)"
     CDS             1422..2132
                     /codon_start=1
                     /product="monomeric derivative of DsRed fluorescent protein
                     (Shaner et al., 2004)"
                     /label=mCherry
                     /note="mammalian codon-optimized"
                     /translation="MVSKGEEDNMAIIKEFMRFKVHMEGSVNGHEFEIEGEGEGRPYEG
                     TQTAKLKVTKGGPLPFAWDILSPQFMYGSKAYVKHPADIPDYLKLSFPEGFKWERVMNF
                     EDGGVVTVTQDSSLQDGEFIYKVKLRGTNFPSDGPVMQKKTMGWEASSERMYPEDGALK
                     GEIKQRLKLKDGGHYDAEVKTTYKAKKPVQLPGAYNVNIKLDITSHNEDYTIVEQYERA
                     EGRHSTGGMDELYK"
     primer_bind     complement(1567..1585)
                     /label=mCherry-R
                     /note="mCherry, reverse primer"
     primer_bind     1835..1854
                     /label=mCherry-F
                     /note="mCherry, forward primer"
     misc_feature    2157..2745
                     /label=WPRE
                     /note="woodchuck hepatitis virus posttranscriptional
                     regulatory element"
     primer_bind     complement(2210..2230)
                     /label=WPRE-R
                     /note="WPRE, reverse primer"
     CDS             complement(2628..2639)
                     /codon_start=1
                     /product="Factor Xa recognition and cleavage site"
                     /label=Factor Xa site
                     /translation="IEGR"
     polyA_signal    2777..3253
                     /label=hGH poly(A) signal
                     /note="human growth hormone polyadenylation signal"
     primer_bind     complement(2976..2995)
                     /label=hGH-PA-R
                     /note="Human growth hormone terminator, reverse primer"
     repeat_region   3293..3433
                     /label=AAV2 ITR
                     /note="inverted terminal repeat of adeno-associated virus
                     serotype 2"
     repeat_region   3293..3422
                     /label=AAV2 ITR
     rep_origin      3508..3963
                     /direction=RIGHT
                     /label=f1 ori
                     /note="f1 bacteriophage origin of replication; arrow
                     indicates direction of (+) strand synthesis"
     primer_bind     complement(3595..3614)
                     /label=F1ori-R
                     /note="F1 origin, reverse primer"
     primer_bind     3805..3826
                     /label=F1ori-F
                     /note="F1 origin, forward primer"
     primer_bind     complement(3980..3999)
                     /label=pRS-marker
                     /note="pRS vectors, use to sequence yeast selectable
                     marker"
     primer_bind     4099..4121
                     /label=pGEX 3'
                     /note="pGEX vectors, reverse primer"
     primer_bind     complement(4159..4177)
                     /label=pBRforEco
                     /note="pBR322 vectors, upsteam of EcoRI site, forward
                     primer"
     promoter        4245..4349
                     /gene="bla"
                     /label=AmpR promoter
     CDS             4350..5210
                     /codon_start=1
                     /gene="bla"
                     /product="beta-lactamase"
                     /label=AmpR
                     /note="confers resistance to ampicillin, carbenicillin, and
                     related antibiotics"
                     /translation="MSIQHFRVALIPFFAAFCLPVFAHPETLVKVKDAEDQLGARVGYI
                     ELDLNSGKILESFRPEERFPMMSTFKVLLCGAVLSRIDAGQEQLGRRIHYSQNDLVEYS
                     PVTEKHLTDGMTVRELCSAAITMSDNTAANLLLTTIGGPKELTAFLHNMGDHVTRLDRW
                     EPELNEAIPNDERDTTMPVAMATTLRKLLTGELLTLASRQQLIDWMEADKVAGPLLRSA
                     LPAGWFIADKSGAGERGSRGIIAALGPDGKPSRIVVIYTTGSQATMDERNRQIAEIGAS
                     LIKHW"
     primer_bind     complement(4568..4587)
                     /label=Amp-R
                     /note="Ampicillin resistance gene, reverse primer"
     rep_origin      5381..5969
                     /direction=RIGHT
                     /label=ori
                     /note="high-copy-number ColE1/pMB1/pBR322/pUC origin of
                     replication"
     primer_bind     5870..5889
                     /label=pBR322ori-F
                     /note="pBR322 origin, forward primer"
ORIGIN
        1 cctgcaggca gctgcgcgct cgctcgctca ctgaggccgc ccgggcgtcg ggcgaccttt
       61 ggtcgcccgg cctcagtgag cgagcgagcg cgcagagagg gagtggccaa ctccatcact
      121 aggggttcct gcggccgcac gcgtaagctt tgcaaagatg gataaagttt taaacagaga
      181 ggaatctttg cagctaatgg accttctagg tcttgaaagg agtgggaatt ggctccggtg
      241 cccgtcagtg ggcagagcgc acatcgccca cagtccccga gaagttgggg ggaggggtcg
      301 gcaattgaac cggtgcctag agaaggtggc gcggggtaaa ctgggaaagt gatgtcgtgt
      361 actggctccg cctttttccc gagggtgggg gagaaccgta tataagtgca gtagtcgccg
      421 tgaacgttct ttttcgcaac gggtttgccg ccagaacaca ggtaagtgcc gtgtgtggtt
      481 cccgcgggcc tggcctcttt acgggttatg gcccttgcgt gccttgaatt acttccacct
      541 ggctgcagta cgtgattctt gatcccgagc ttcgggttgg aagtgggtgg gagagttcga
      601 ggccttgcgc ttaaggagcc ccttcgcctc gtgcttgagt tgaggcctgg cctgggcgct
      661 ggggccgccg cgtgcgaatc tggtggcacc ttcgcgcctg tctcgctgct ttcgataagt
      721 ctctagccat ttaaaatttt tgatgacctg ctgcgacgct ttttttctgg caagatagtc
      781 ttgtaaatgc gggccaagat ctgcacactg gtatttcggt ttttggggcc gcgggcggcg
      841 acggggcccg tgcgtcccag cgcacatgtt cggcgaggcg gggcctgcga gcgcggccac
      901 cgagaatcgg acgggggtag tctcaagctg gccggcctgc tctggtgcct ggcctcgcgc
      961 cgccgtgtat cgccccgccc tgggcggcaa ggctggcccg gtcggcacca gttgcgtgag
     1021 cggaaagatg gccgcttccc ggccctgctg cagggagctc aaaatggagg acgcggcgct
     1081 cgggagagcg ggcgggtgag tcacccacac aaaggaaaag ggcctttccg tcctcagccg
     1141 tcgcttcatg tgactccacg gagtaccggg cgccgtccag gcacctcgat tagttctcga
     1201 gcttttggag tacgtcgtct ttaggttggg gggaggggtt ttatgcgatg gagtttcccc
     1261 acactgagtg ggtggagact gaagttaggc cagcttggca cttgatgtaa ttctccttgg
     1321 aatttgccct ttttgagttt ggatcttggt tcattctcaa gcctcagaca gtggttcaaa
     1381 gtttttttct tccatttcag gtgtcgtgag gatccgccac catggtgagc aagggcgagg
     1441 aggataacat ggccatcatc aaggagttca tgcgcttcaa ggtgcacatg gagggctccg
     1501 tgaacggcca cgagttcgag atcgagggcg agggcgaggg ccgcccctac gagggcaccc
     1561 agaccgccaa gctgaaggtg accaagggtg gccccctgcc cttcgcctgg gacatcctgt
     1621 cccctcagtt catgtacggc tccaaggcct acgtgaagca ccccgccgac atccccgact
     1681 acttgaagct gtccttcccc gagggcttca agtgggagcg cgtgatgaac ttcgaggacg
     1741 gcggcgtggt gaccgtgacc caggactcct ccctgcagga cggcgagttc atctacaagg
     1801 tgaagctgcg cggcaccaac ttcccctccg acggccccgt aatgcagaag aagaccatgg
     1861 gctgggaggc ctcctccgag cggatgtacc ccgaggacgg cgccctgaag ggcgagatca
     1921 agcagaggct gaagctgaag gacggcggcc actacgacgc tgaggtcaag accacctaca
     1981 aggccaagaa gcccgtgcag ctgcccggcg cctacaacgt caacatcaag ttggacatca
     2041 cctcccacaa cgaggactac accatcgtgg aacagtacga acgcgccgag ggccgccact
     2101 ccaccggcgg catggacgag ctgtacaagt aagaattcga tatcaagctt atcgataatc
     2161 aacctctgga ttacaaaatt tgtgaaagat tgactggtat tcttaactat gttgctcctt
     2221 ttacgctatg tggatacgct gctttaatgc ctttgtatca tgctattgct tcccgtatgg
     2281 ctttcatttt ctcctccttg tataaatcct ggttgctgtc tctttatgag gagttgtggc
     2341 ccgttgtcag gcaacgtggc gtggtgtgca ctgtgtttgc tgacgcaacc cccactggtt
     2401 ggggcattgc caccacctgt cagctccttt ccgggacttt cgctttcccc ctccctattg
     2461 ccacggcgga actcatcgcc gcctgccttg cccgctgctg gacaggggct cggctgttgg
     2521 gcactgacaa ttccgtggtg ttgtcgggga aatcatcgtc ctttccttgg ctgctcgcct
     2581 atgttgccac ctggattctg cgcgggacgt ccttctgcta cgtcccttcg gccctcaatc
     2641 cagcggacct tccttcccgc ggcctgctgc cggctctgcg gcctcttccg cgtcttcgcc
     2701 ttcgccctca gacgagtcgg atctcccttt gggccgcctc cccgcatcga taccgagcgc
     2761 tgctcgagag atctacgggt ggcatccctg tgacccctcc ccagtgcctc tcctggccct
     2821 ggaagttgcc actccagtgc ccaccagcct tgtcctaata aaattaagtt gcatcatttt
     2881 gtctgactag gtgtccttct ataatattat ggggtggagg ggggtggtat ggagcaaggg
     2941 gcaagttggg aagacaacct gtagggcctg cggggtctat tgggaaccaa gctggagtgc
     3001 agtggcacaa tcttggctca ctgcaatctc cgcctcctgg gttcaagcga ttctcctgcc
     3061 tcagcctccc gagttgttgg gattccaggc atgcatgacc aggctcagct aatttttgtt
     3121 tttttggtag agacggggtt tcaccatatt ggccaggctg gtctccaact cctaatctca
     3181 ggtgatctac ccaccttggc ctcccaaatt gctgggatta caggcgtgaa ccactgctcc
     3241 cttccctgtc cttctgattt tgtaggtaac cacgtgcgga ccgagcggcc gcaggaaccc
     3301 ctagtgatgg agttggccac tccctctctg cgcgctcgct cgctcactga ggccgggcga
     3361 ccaaaggtcg cccgacgccc gggctttgcc cgggcggcct cagtgagcga gcgagcgcgc
     3421 agctgcctgc aggggcgcct gatgcggtat tttctcctta cgcatctgtg cggtatttca
     3481 caccgcatan nnnnnnnnnn nnnnnnnnnn nnnnnnnnnn nnnnnnnnnn nnnnnnnnnn
     3541 nnnnnnnnnn nnnnnnnnnn nnnnnnnnnn nnnnnnnnnn nnnntnnnnn nnnnnnnnnn
     3601 nnnnnnnnnn nnnnnnnnnn nnnnnnnnnn ncnnnnnnnn nnnnnnnnnn nnnnnnnnnn
     3661 nnnnnnnnnn nnnnnnnnnn nnnnnnnnnn nnnnnnnnnn nnnnnnnnnn nnnnnnnnnn
     3721 nnnnnnnnnn nnnnnnnnnn nnnnnnnnnn nnnnnnnnnn nnnnnnnnnn nnncctttga
     3781 cgttggagtc cacgttcttt aatagtggac tcttgttcca aactggaaca acactcaact
     3841 ctatctcggg ctattctttt gatttataag ggattttgcc gatttcggtc tattggttaa
     3901 aaaatgagct gatttaacaa aaatttaacg cgaattttaa caaaatatta acgtttacaa
     3961 ttttatggtg cactctcagt acaatctgct ctgatgccgc atagttaagc cagccccgac
     4021 acccgccaac acccgctgac gcgccctgac gggcttgtct gctcccggca tccgcttaca
     4081 gacaagctgt gaccgtctcc gggagctgca tgtgtcagag gttttcaccg tcatcaccga
     4141 aacgcgcgag acgaaagggc ctcgtgatac gcctattttt ataggttaat gtcatgataa
     4201 taatggtttc ttagacgtca ggtggcactt ttcggggaaa tgtgcgcgga acccctattt
     4261 gtttattttt ctaaatacat tcaaatatgt atccgctcat gagacaataa ccctgataaa
     4321 tgcttcaata atattgaaaa aggaagagta tgagtattca acatttccgt gtcgccctta
     4381 ttcccttttt tgcggcattt tgccttcctg tttttgctca cccagaaacg ctggtgaaag
     4441 taaaagatgc tgaagatcag ttgggtgcac gagtgggtta catcgaactg gatctcaaca
     4501 gcggtaagat ccttgagagt tttcgccccg aagaacgttt tccaatgatg agcactttta
     4561 aagttctgct atgtggcgcg gtattatccc gtattgacgc cgggcaagag caactcggtc
     4621 gccgcataca ctattctcag aatgacttgg ttgagtactc accagtcaca gaaaagcatc
     4681 ttacggatgg catgacagta agagaattat gcagtgctgc cataaccatg agtgataaca
     4741 ctgcggccaa cttacttctg acaacgatcg gaggaccgaa ggagctaacc gcttttttgc
     4801 acaacatggg ggatcatgta actcgccttg atcgttggga accggagctg aatgaagcca
     4861 taccaaacga cgagcgtgac accacgatgc ctgtagcaat ggcaacaacg ttgcgcaaac
     4921 tattaactgg cgaactactt actctagctt cccggcaaca attaatagac tggatggagg
     4981 cggataaagt tgcaggacca cttctgcgct cggcccttcc ggctggctgg tttattgctg
     5041 ataaatctgg agccggtgag cgtgggtctc gcggtatcat tgcagcactg gggccagatg
     5101 gtaagccctc ccgtatcgta gttatctaca cgacggggag tcaggcaact atggatgaac
     5161 gaaatagaca gatcgctgag ataggtgcct cactgattaa gcattggtaa ctgtcagacc
     5221 aagtttactc atatatactt tagattgatt taaaacttca tttttaattt aaaaggatct
     5281 aggtgaagat cctttttgat aatctcatga ccaaaatccc ttaacgtgag ttttcgttcc
     5341 actgagcgtc agaccccgta gaaaagatca aaggatcttc ttgagatcct ttttttctgc
     5401 gcgtaatctg ctgcttgcaa acaaaaaaac caccgctacc agcggtggtt tgtttgccgg
     5461 atcaagagct accaactctt tttccgaagg taactggctt cagcagagcg cagataccaa
     5521 atactgttct tctagtgtag ccgtagttag gccaccactt caagaactct gtagcaccgc
     5581 ctacatacct cgctctgcta atcctgttac cagtggctgc tgccagtggc gataagtcgt
     5641 gtcttaccgg gttggactca agacgatagt taccggataa ggcgcagcgg tcgggctgaa
     5701 cggggggttc gtgcacacag cccagcttgg agcgaacgac ctacaccgaa ctgagatacc
     5761 tacagcgtga gctatgagaa agcgccacgc ttcccgaagg gagaaaggcg gacaggtatc
     5821 cggtaagcgg cagggtcgga acaggagagc gcacgaggga gcttccaggg ggaaacgcct
     5881 ggtatcttta tagtcctgtc gggtttcgcc acctctgact tgagcgtcga tttttgtgat
     5941 gctcgtcagg ggggcggagc ctatggaaaa acgccagcaa cgcggccttt ttacggttcc
     6001 tggccttttg ctggcctttt gctcacatgt
//
