>Addgene plasmid #114470 | pAAV-Ef1a-mCherry | depositor full sequence | sequence record 216068 | pAAV-Ef1a-mCherry sequence 6040 bps
CCTGCAGGCAGCTGCGCGCTCGCTCGCTCACTGAGGCCGCCCGGGCAAAGCCCGGGCGTCGGGCGACCTT
TGGTCGCCCGGCCTCAGTGAGCGAGCGAGCGCGCAGAGAGGGAGTGGCCAACTCCATCACTAGGGGTTCC
TGCGGCCGCACGCGTAAGCTTTGCAAAGATGGATAAAGTTTTAAACAGAGAGGAATCTTTGCAGCTAATG
GACCTTCTAGGTCTTGAAAGGAGTGGGAATTGGCTCCGGTGCCCGTCAGTGGGCAGAGCGCACATCGCCC
ACAGTCCCCGAGAAGTTGGGGGGAGGGGTCGGCAATTGAACCGGTGCCTAGAGAAGGTGGCGCGGGGTAA
ACTGGGAAAGTGATGTCGTGTACTGGCTCCGCCTTTTTCCCGAGGGTGGGGGAGAACCGTATATAAGTGC
AGTAGTCGCCGTGAACGTTCTTTTTCGCAACGGGTTTGCCGCCAGAACACAGGTAAGTGCCGTGTGTGGT
TCCCGCGGGCCTGGCCTCTTTACGGGTTATGGCCCTTGCGTGCCTTGAATTACTTCCACTGGCTGCAGTA
CGTGATTCTTGATCCCGAGCTTCGGGTTGGAAGTGGGTGGGAGAGTTCGAGGCCTTGCGCTTAAGGAGCC
CCTTCGCCTCGTGCTTGAGTTGAGGCCTGGCCTGGGCGCTGGGGCCGCCGCGTGCGAATCTGGTGGCACC
TTCGCGCCTGTCTCGCTGCTTTCGATAAGTCTCTAGCCATTTAAAATTTTTGATGACCTGCTGCGACGCT
TTTTTTCTGGCAAGATAGTCTTGTAAATGCGGGCCAAGATCTGCACACTGGTATTTCGGTTTTTGGGGCC
GCGGGCGGCGACGGGGCCCGTGCGTCCCAGCGCACATGTTCGGCGAGGCGGGGCCTGCGAGCGCGGCCAC
CGAGAATCGGACGGGGGTAGTCTCAAGCTGGCCGGCCTGCTCTGGTGCCTGGCCTCGCGCCGCCGTGTAT
CGCCCCGCCCTGGGCGGCAAGGCTGGCCCGGTCGGCACCAGTTGCGTGAGCGGAAAGATGGCCGCTTCCC
GGCCCTGCTGCAGGGAGCTCAAAATGGAGGACGCGGCGCTCGGGAGAGCGGGCGGGTGAGTCACCCACAC
AAAGGAAAAGGGCCTTTCCGTCCTCAGCCGTCGCTTCATGTGACTCCACGGAGTACCGGGCGCCGTCCAG
GCACCTCGATTAGTTCTCGAGCTTTTGGAGTACGTCGTCTTTAGGTTGGGGGGAGGGGTTTTATGCGATG
GAGTTTCCCCACACTGAGTGGGTGGAGACTGAAGTTAGGCCAGCTTGGCACTTGATGTAATTCTCCTTGG
AATTTGCCCTTTTTGAGTTTGGATCTTGGTTCATTCTCAAGCCTCAGACAGTGGTTCAAAGTTTTTTTCT
TCCATTTCAGGTGTCGTGAGGATCCGCCACCATGGTGAGCAAGGGCGAGGAGGATAACATGGCCATCATC
AAGGAGTTCATGCGCTTCAAGGTGCACATGGAGGGCTCCGTGAACGGCCACGAGTTCGAGATCGAGGGCG
AGGGCGAGGGCCGCCCCTACGAGGGCACCCAGACCGCCAAGCTGAAGGTGACCAAGGGTGGCCCCCTGCC
CTTCGCCTGGGACATCCTGTCCCCTCAGTTCATGTACGGCTCCAAGGCCTACGTGAAGCACCCCGCCGAC
ATCCCCGACTACTTGAAGCTGTCCTTCCCCGAGGGCTTCAAGTGGGAGCGCGTGATGAACTTCGAGGACG
GCGGCGTGGTGACCGTGACCCAGGACTCCTCCCTGCAGGACGGCGAGTTCATCTACAAGGTGAAGCTGCG
CGGCACCAACTTCCCCTCCGACGGCCCCGTAATGCAGAAGAAGACCATGGGCTGGGAGGCCTCCTCCGAG
CGGATGTACCCCGAGGACGGCGCCCTGAAGGGCGAGATCAAGCAGAGGCTGAAGCTGAAGGACGGCGGCC
ACTACGACGCTGAGGTCAAGACCACCTACAAGGCCAAGAAGCCCGTGCAGCTGCCCGGCGCCTACAACGT
CAACATCAAGTTGGACATCACCTCCCACAACGAGGACTACACCATCGTGGAACAGTACGAACGCGCCGAG
GGCCGCCACTCCACCGGCGGCATGGACGAGCTGTACAAGTAAGAATTCGATATCAAGCTTATCGATAATC
AACCTCTGGATTACAAAATTTGTGAAAGATTGACTGGTATTCTTAACTATGTTGCTCCTTTTACGCTATG
TGGATACGCTGCTTTAATGCCTTTGTATCATGCTATTGCTTCCCGTATGGCTTTCATTTTCTCCTCCTTG
TATAAATCCTGGTTGCTGTCTCTTTATGAGGAGTTGTGGCCCGTTGTCAGGCAACGTGGCGTGGTGTGCA
CTGTGTTTGCTGACGCAACCCCCACTGGTTGGGGCATTGCCACCACCTGTCAGCTCCTTTCCGGGACTTT
CGCTTTCCCCCTCCCTATTGCCACGGCGGAACTCATCGCCGCCTGCCTTGCCCGCTGCTGGACAGGGGCT
CGGCTGTTGGGCACTGACAATTCCGTGGTGTTGTCGGGGAAATCATCGTCCTTTCCTTGGCTGCTCGCCT
ATGTTGCCACCTGGATTCTGCGCGGGACGTCCTTCTGCTACGTCCCTTCGGCCCTCAATCCAGCGGACCT
TCCTTCCCGCGGCCTGCTGCCGGCTCTGCGGCCTCTTCCGCGTCTTCGCCTTCGCCCTCAGACGAGTCGG
ATCTCCCTTTGGGCCGCCTCCCCGCATCGATACCGAGCGCTGCTCGAGAGATCTACGGGTGGCATCCCTG
TGACCCCTCCCCAGTGCCTCTCCTGGCCCTGGAAGTTGCCACTCCAGTGCCCACCAGCCTTGTCCTAATA
AAATTAAGTTGCATCATTTTGTCTGACTAGGTGTCCTTCTATAATATTATGGGGTGGAGGGGGGTGGTAT
GGAGCAAGGGGCAAGTTGGGAAGACAACCTGTAGGGCCTGCGGGGTCTATTGGGAACCAAGCTGGAGTGC
AGTGGCACAATCTTGGCTCACTGCAATCTCCGCCTCCTGGGTTCAAGCGATTCTCCTGCCTCAGCCTCCC
GAGTTGTTGGGATTCCAGGCATGCATGACCAGGCTCAGCTAATTTTTGTTTTTTTGGTAGAGACGGGGTT
TCACCATATTGGCCAGGCTGGTCTCCAACTCCTAATCTCAGGTGATCTACCCACCTTGGCCTCCCAAATT
GCTGGGATTACAGGCGTGAACCACTGCTCCCTTCCCTGTCCTTCTGATTTTGTAGGTAACCACGTGCGGA
CCGAGCGGCCGCAGGAACCCCTAGTGATGGAGTTGGCCACTCCCTCTCTGCGCGCTCGCTCGCTCACTGA
GGCCGGGCGACCAAAGGTCGCCCGACGCCCGGGCTTTGCCCGGGCGGCCTCAGTGAGCGAGCGAGCGCGC
AGCTGCCTGCAGGGGCGCCTGATGCGGTATTTTCTCCTTACGCATCTGTGCGGTATTTCACACCGCATA
[142 nt withheld, positions 3500-3641]
C
[141 nt withheld, positions 3643-3783]
CCTTTGACGTTGGAGTCCACGTTCTTTAATAGTGGACTCTTGTTCCAAACTGGAACAACACTCAACCCTA
TCTCGGGCTATTCTTTTGATTTATAAGGGATTTTGCCGATTTCGGCCTATTGGTTAAAAAATGAGCTGAT
TTAACAAAAATTTAACGCGAATTTTAACAAAATATTAACGTTTACAATTTTATGGTGCACTCTCAGTACA
ATCTGCTCTGATGCCGCATAGTTAAGCCAGCCCCGACACCCGCCAACACCCGCTGACGCGCCCTGACGGG
CTTGTCTGCTCCCGGCATCCGCTTACAGACAAGCTGTGACCGTCTCCGGGAGCTGCATGTGTCAGAGGTT
TTCACCGTCATCACCGAAACGCGCGAGACGAAAGGGCCTCGTGATACGCCTATTTTTATAGGTTAATGTC
ATGATAATAATGGTTTCTTAGACGTCAGGTGGCACTTTTCGGGGAAATGTGCGCGGAACCCCTATTTGTT
TATTTTTCTAAATACATTCAAATATGTATCCGCTCATGAGACAATAACCCTGATAAATGCTTCAATAATA
TTGAAAAAGGAAGAGTATGAGTATTCAACATTTCCGTGTCGCCCTTATTCCCTTTTTTGCGGCATTTTGC
CTTCCTGTTTTTGCTCACCCAGAAACGCTGGTGAAAGTAAAAGATGCTGAAGATCAGTTGGGTGCACGAG
TGGGTTACATCGAACTGGATCTCAACAGCGGTAAGATCCTTGAGAGTTTTCGCCCCGAAGAACGTTTTCC
AATGATGAGCACTTTTAAAGTTCTGCTATGTGGCGCGGTATTATCCCGTATTGACGCCGGGCAAGAGCAA
CTCGGTCGCCGCATACACTATTCTCAGAATGACTTGGTTGAGTACTCACCAGTCACAGAAAAGCATCTTA
CGGATGGCATGACAGTAAGAGAATTATGCAGTGCTGCCATAACCATGAGTGATAACACTGCGGCCAACTT
ACTTCTGACAACGATCGGAGGACCGAAGGAGCTAACCGCTTTTTTGCACAACATGGGGGATCATGTAACT
CGCCTTGATCGTTGGGAACCGGAGCTGAATGAAGCCATACCAAACGACGAGCGTGACACCACGATGCCTG
TAGCAATGGCAACAACGTTGCGCAAACTATTAACTGGCGAACTACTTACTCTAGCTTCCCGGCAACAATT
AATAGACTGGATGGAGGCGGATAAAGTTGCAGGACCACTTCTGCGCTCGGCCCTTCCGGCTGGCTGGTTT
ATTGCTGATAAATCTGGAGCCGGTGAGCGTGGGTCTCGCGGTATCATTGCAGCACTGGGGCCAGATGGTA
AGCCCTCCCGTATCGTAGTTATCTACACGACGGGGAGTCAGGCAACTATGGATGAACGAAATAGACAGAT
CGCTGAGATAGGTGCCTCACTGATTAAGCATTGGTAACTGTCAGACCAAGTTTACTCATATATACTTTAG
ATTGATTTAAAACTTCATTTTTAATTTAAAAGGATCTAGGTGAAGATCCTTTTTGATAATCTCATGACCA
AAATCCCTTAACGTGAGTTTTCGTTCCACTGAGCGTCAGACCCCGTAGAAAAGATCAAAGGATCTTCTTG
AGATCCTTTTTTTCTGCGCGTAATCTGCTGCTTGCAAACAAAAAAACCACCGCTACCAGCGGTGGTTTGT
TTGCCGGATCAAGAGCTACCAACTCTTTTTCCGAAGGTAACTGGCTTCAGCAGAGCGCAGATACCAAATA
CTGTCCTTCTAGTGTAGCCGTAGTTAGGCCACCACTTCAAGAACTCTGTAGCACCGCCTACATACCTCGC
TCTGCTAATCCTGTTACCAGTGGCTGCTGCCAGTGGCGATAAGTCGTGTCTTACCGGGTTGGACTCAAGA
CGATAGTTACCGGATAAGGCGCAGCGGTCGGGCTGAACGGGGGGTTCGTGCACACAGCCCAGCTTGGAGC
GAACGACCTACACCGAACTGAGATACCTACAGCGTGAGCTATGAGAAAGCGCCACGCTTCCCGAAGGGAG
AAAGGCGGACAGGTATCCGGTAAGCGGCAGGGTCGGAACAGGAGAGCGCACGAGGGAGCTTCCAGGGGGA
AACGCCTGGTATCTTTATAGTCCTGTCGGGTTTCGCCACCTCTGACTTGAGCGTCGATTTTTGTGATGCT
CGTCAGGGGGGCGGAGCCTATGGAAAAACGCCAGCAACGCGGCCTTTTTACGGTTCCTGGCCTTTTGCTG
GCCTTTTGCTCACATGT
Features (pLannotate 1.2.2; 17 found; start..end, strand, type, name):
      1..141     -  repeat_region  AAV2 ITR: inverted terminal repeat of adeno-associated virus serotype 2 inverted
    169..235     +  CDS            small t antigen (fragment): SV40 (simian virus 40) small t antigen
    261..472     +  promoter       EF-1α core promoter: core promoter for human elongation factor EF-1α
    473..581     +  intron         EF-1α intron A (fragment): intron upstream of the start codon of human EF-1α
   1207..1410    +  intron         EF-1α intron A: truncated intron upstream of the start codon of human EF-1α
   1432..2139    +  CDS            mCherry: mCherry is a basic (constitutively fluorescent) red fluorescent protein published in 2004, derived from Discosoma sp.. It is reported to be a very rapidly-maturing monomer with low acid sensitivity.
   2143..2167    +  misc_feature   MCS (fragment): pBluescript multiple cloning site
   2167..2755    +  misc_feature   WPRE: woodchuck hepatitis virus posttranscriptional regulatory element
   2787..3263    +  polyA_signal   hGH poly(A) signal: human growth hormone polyadenylation signal
   3303..3443    +  repeat_region  AAV2 ITR: inverted terminal repeat of adeno-associated virus serotype 2 inverted
   3448..3499    -  misc_feature   bom (fragment): basis of mobility region from pBR322
   3518..3898    +  rep_origin     M13 ori (sequence partly withheld): M13 bacteriophage origin of replication; arrow indicates direction of (+) strand synthesis
   3974..4023    -  misc_feature   bom (fragment): basis of mobility region from pBR322
   4125..4160    -  CDS            rop (fragment): Rop protein, which maintains plasmids at low copy number; rop
   4255..4359    +  promoter       AmpR promoter: bla
   4360..5220    +  CDS            AmpR: β-lactamase; bla; confers resistance to ampicillin, carbenicillin, and related antibiotics
   5391..5979    +  rep_origin     ori: high-copy-number ColE1/pMB1/pBR322/pUC origin of replication
