[The description below was written by a language model from this plasmid's Addgene catalogue record, the feature table of its GenBank file and pLannotate feature annotations shown in this document.]
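Description:
pAAV-Ef1a-mCherry is an adeno-associated virus transfer plasmid of about 6 kb, built on a Stratagene AAV backbone, that expresses the red fluorescent protein mCherry from the human EF-1α promoter. In bacteria it is maintained as a high-copy plasmid through a ColE1/pUC-type origin and selected with ampicillin through the bla (β-lactamase) gene. An f1/M13 phage origin is also present in the backbone. The record lists a recombination-deficient propagation strain, which is common for plasmids carrying repeat-rich ITRs.

The expression cassette lies between two AAV2 inverted terminal repeats, which are the cis elements needed for replication and packaging of the intervening DNA into AAV capsids when Rep, Cap and helper functions are supplied in trans. Within the ITRs, the constitutive EF-1α promoter, including its intron A, drives a Kozak-initiated, mammalian codon-optimized mCherry coding sequence of 711 bp cloned between BamHI and EcoRI sites. Downstream, a WPRE enhances transcript stability and expression, and a human growth hormone polyadenylation signal terminates the transcript. There are no recombinase sites or fusion tags, so expression is unconditional in transduced cells. Short hits to a Factor Xa site, SV40 small t antigen, bom and rop appear to be incidental fragment matches rather than functional parts.

The GenBank record is titled "mCherry Control", consistent with use as a fluorophore-only control vector alongside functional AAV payloads, or for labelling transduced cells. The repository also offers it as viral preparations in several serotypes, including retrograde and PHP.eB capsids. The two sequence records differ by 10 bp (6030 versus 6040), mainly in the annotated length of the left ITR.
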