Addgene plasmid #114470: pAAV-Ef1a-mCherry
Depositing lab: Karl Deisseroth.
Backbone
  Vector backbone: AAV
  Backbone manufacturer: Stratagene
  Backbone size w/o insert (bp): 5329
  Vector type: AAV
Growth in bacteria
  Bacterial resistance: Ampicillin, 100 μg/mL
  Growth temperature: 37°C
  Growth strain: NEB Stable
  Copy number: High Copy
Gene/Insert
  Gene/Insert name: mCherry
  Insert size (bp): 711
  Promoter: Ef1a
  Cloning method: Restriction Enzyme; 5′ cloning site BamHI (not destroyed); 3′ cloning site EcoRI (not destroyed)
  Sequencing primers: 5′ GTTAGGCCAGCTTGGCACTTG; 3′ GAATACCAGTCAATCTTTCAC
Terms and licenses: Academic/Nonprofit Terms; Industry Terms: Not Available to Industry
How to cite: pAAV-Ef1a-mCherry was a gift from Karl Deisseroth (Addgene plasmid # 114470 ; http://n2t.net/addgene:114470 ; RRID:Addgene_114470) For viral preps, please replace (Addgene plasmid # 114470) in the above sentence with: (Addgene viral prep # 114470-AAV1), (Addgene viral prep # 114470-AAV2), (Addgene viral prep # 114470-AAV5), (Addgene viral prep # 114470-AAV8), (Addgene viral prep # 114470-AAV9), (Addgene viral prep # 114470-AAVrg), or (Addgene viral prep # 114470-PHPeB)
